Addgene plasmid #194073: pCW57.1_V5_TurboID_FLAG_Ct
Purpose: (Empty Backbone) 3rd generation, Inducible lentiviral expression, TRE-gateway; PGK-rtTA-2A-blasti
Depositing lab: RESOLUTE Consortium & Giulio Superti-Furga. Depositing organization: CeMM Research Center for Molecular Medicine.
Backbone
  Vector backbone: pCW57.1
  Backbone manufacturer: David Root (Addgene plasmid # 41393)
  Vector type: Mammalian Expression, Lentiviral
  Selectable markers: Blasticidin
  Tag / fusion protein: FLAG-TurboID-V5 (C terminal on insert)
Growth in bacteria
  Bacterial resistance: Chloramphenicol and Ampicillin, 25 & 100 μg/mL
  Growth temperature: 37°C
  Growth strain: ccdB Survival
  Copy number: Unknown
Gene/Insert
  Gene/Insert name: None
  Tag / fusion protein: FLAG-TurboID-V5 (C terminal on insert)
Resource information
  A portion of this plasmid was derived from a plasmid made by: Vector modified from David Root (Addgene plasmid # 41393)
Terms and licenses: Academic/Nonprofit Terms; Industry Terms: Not Available to Industry
How to cite: pCW57.1_V5_TurboID_FLAG_Ct was a gift from RESOLUTE Consortium & Giulio Superti-Furga (Addgene plasmid # 194073 ; http://n2t.net/addgene:194073 ; RRID:Addgene_194073)
