[The description below was written by a language model from this plasmid's Addgene catalogue record and pLannotate feature annotations shown in this document.]
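Description:
pCW57.1_V5_TurboID_FLAG_Ct is an empty third-generation, doxycycline-inducible lentiviral Gateway destination vector derived from pCW57.1. It is designed to append a proximity-biotinylation module to the C terminus of any open reading frame recombined into it. The bacterial backbone carries a high-copy ColE1/pUC origin and AmpR. The Gateway cassette adds chloramphenicol resistance and the ccdB toxin gene, which is why the unrecombined plasmid is kept under dual chloramphenicol/ampicillin selection in a ccdB-tolerant strain. The lentiviral frame consists of an RSV promoter driving a truncated HIV-1 5' LTR, the Ψ packaging signal with a gag fragment, the RRE, cPPT/CTS, a WPRE and a self-inactivating ΔU3 3' LTR. Particle production therefore depends on packaging functions supplied in trans.

The payload region starts with a tight TRE promoter (seven tet operators plus a minimal CMV promoter) upstream of the attR1–CmR–ccdB–attR2 cassette. An LR reaction replaces this cassette with the gene of interest from an entry clone. Immediately downstream of attR2, the annotation shows a FLAG epitope followed by TurboID, the engineered high-activity biotin ligase. The catalogue describes the tag as FLAG-TurboID-V5, but the V5 epitope is not called in the feature table. An insert lacking a stop codon would presumably be needed to read through into the tag.

A separate hPGK promoter drives blasticidin S deaminase followed by the rtTA3-type reverse tetracycline transactivator, which the catalogue says are linked by a 2A element. The annotated order is blasticidin first, whereas the purpose line lists rtTA first. A single integrated provirus therefore provides blasticidin selection and doxycycline-dependent expression. This suits the vector to making stable mammalian lines for inducible TurboID proximity labelling of a bait protein's neighbours.
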