Features (pLannotate 1.2.2; 34 found; start..end, strand, type, name):
     41..158     +  misc_feature   cPPT/CTS: central polypurine tract and central termination sequence of HIV-1
    212..526     +  promoter       tight TRE promoter: Tet-responsive promoter PTight, consisting of seven tet operator sequences followed by the minimal CMV promoter
    547..671     +  protein_bind   attR1: mutant version of attR; recombination site for the Gateway® LR reaction LR Clonase™
    696..726     +  promoter       lac UV5 promoter: E. coli lac promoter with an "up" mutation
    750..779     +  promoter       cat promoter (fragment): promoter of the E. coli cat gene encoding chloramphenicol acetyltransferase
    780..1439    +  CDS            CmR: chloramphenicol acetyltransferase; cat; confers resistance to chloramphenicol
   1618..1776    +  CDS            ccdA (fragment): CCDA_ECO57 - Also known as H, letA. Experimental evidence at protein level: Swiss-Prot protein existence level 1. Antitoxin component of a type II toxin-antitoxin (TA) system which inhibits the post-segregational killing (PSK) of plasmid-free cells, also referred to as a plasmid addiction system. Binds to and blocks the activity of CcdB; will also remove bound CcdB protein from the CcdB-GyrA complex by forming a CcdA-CcdB complex, a process termed rejuvenation. Functions as a transcriptional corepressor for the ccdAB operon, repression also requires CcdB (By similarity). From Escherichia coli
   1781..2083    +  CDS            ccdB: CCDB_ECOLI - Also known as G, letB, letD. Experimental evidence at protein level: Swiss-Prot protein existence level 1. Toxic component of a type II toxin-antitoxin (TA) system, functioning in plasmid maintainence. Responsible for the post- segregational killing (PSK) of plasmid-free cells, also referred to as a plasmid addiction system. Half-life of over 2 hours. Cell killing by CcdB is accompanied by filamentation, defects in chromosome and plasmid segregation, defects in cell division, formation of anucleate cells, decreased DNA synthesis and plasmid loss. Interferes with the activity of DN
   2127..2251    -  protein_bind   attR2: mutant version of attR; recombination site for the Gateway® LR reaction LR Clonase™
   2262..2285    +  CDS            3xFLAG (fragment): three tandem FLAG® epitope tags
   2315..3272    +  CDS            TurboID (fragment): mutant of the E. coli biotin ligase BioID engineered for improved catalytic efficiency (Branon et al., 2018)
   3321..3831    +  promoter       hPGK promoter: human phosphoglycerate kinase 1 promoter
   3841..4236    +  CDS            BSD: blasticidin S deaminase; Aspergillus terreus BSD; confers resistance to blasticidin
   4291..4988    +  CDS            rtTA3 (fragment): reverse tetracycline transactivator 3 activates expression from Tet-responsive promoters in the presence of doxycycline
   4918..5028    +  CDS            VP48: 3 tandem repeats of the minimal activation domain of herpes simplex virus VP16 (Cheng et al., 2013)
   5064..5612    +  misc_feature   WPRE (fragment): woodchuck hepatitis virus posttranscriptional regulatory element
   5638..5709    +  CDS            nef (fragment): NEF_HV1Z2 - Experimental evidence at protein level: Swiss-Prot protein existence level 1. Extracellular Nef protein targets CD4(+) T-lymphocytes for apoptosis by interacting with CXCR4 surface receptors. From Human immunodeficiency virus type 1 group M subtype D (isolate Z2/CDC-Z34) (HIV-1).
   5711..5944    +  LTR            3' LTR (ΔU3): self-inactivating 3' long terminal repeat (LTR) from HIV-1
   6016..6137    +  polyA_signal   SV40 poly(A) signal: SV40 polyadenylation signal
   6177..6312    +  rep_origin     SV40 ori: SV40 origin of replication
   6320..6383    +  promoter       AmpR promoter: bla
   6384..7244    +  CDS            AmpR: β-lactamase; bla; confers resistance to ampicillin, carbenicillin, and related antibiotics
   7415..8003    +  rep_origin     ori: high-copy-number ColE1/pMB1/pBR322/pUC origin of replication
   8186..8278    +  CDS            lacI (fragment): lac repressor; lacI; The lac repressor binds to the lac operator to inhibit transcription in E. coli. This inhibition can be relieved by adding lactose or isopropyl-β-D-thiogalactopyranoside (IPTG).
   8291..8312    +  protein_bind   CAP binding site: CAP binding activates transcription in the presence of cAMP. E. coli catabolite activator protein
   8327..8357    +  promoter       lac promoter: promoter for the E. coli lac operon
   8365..8381    +  protein_bind   lac operator: The lac repressor binds to the lac operator to inhibit transcription in E. coli. This inhibition can be relieved by adding lactose or isopropyl-β-D-thiogalactopyranoside (IPTG). lac repressor encoded by lacI
   8426..8444    +  promoter       T3 promoter: promoter for bacteriophage T3 RNA polymerase
   8472..8698    +  promoter       RSV promoter: Rous sarcoma virus enhancer/promoter
   8699..8879    +  LTR            5' LTR (truncated): truncated 5' long terminal repeat (LTR) from HIV-1
   8926..9051    +  misc_feature   HIV-1 Ψ: packaging signal of human immunodeficiency virus type 1
   9035..9398    +  CDS            HIV-1 gag (fragment): gag protein from human immunodeficiency virus 1; gag
   9544..9777    +  misc_feature   RRE: The Rev response element (RRE) of HIV-1 allows for Rev-dependent mRNA export from the nucleus to the cytoplasm.
  10154..10178   +  CDS            Rev (fragment): human immunodeficiency virus 1 (HIV-1) Rev protein; rev; enhances nuclear export of unspliced and incompletely spliced viral mRNAs
>Addgene plasmid #194073 | pCW57.1_V5_TurboID_FLAG_Ct | addgene full sequence | sequence record 380729 | Addgene NGS Result
AATTCTCGACCTCGAGACAAATGGCAGTATTCATCCACAATTTTAAAAGAAAAGGGGGGATTGGGGGGTA
CAGTGCAGGGGAAAGAATAGTAGACATAATAGCAACAGACATACAAACTAAAGAATTACAAAAACAAATT
ACAAAAATTCAAAATTTTCGGGTTTATTACAGGGACAGCAGAGATCCACTTTGGCCGCGAATCGATATGT
CGAGTTTACTCCCTATCAGTGATAGAGAACGTATGTCGAGTTTACTCCCTATCAGTGATAGAGAACGATG
TCGAGTTTACTCCCTATCAGTGATAGAGAACGTATGTCGAGTTTACTCCCTATCAGTGATAGAGAACGTA
TGTCGAGTTTACTCCCTATCAGTGATAGAGAACGTATGTCGAGTTTATCCCTATCAGTGATAGAGAACGT
ATGTCGAGTTTACTCCCTATCAGTGATAGAGAACGTATGTCGAGGTAGGCGTGTACGGTGGGAGGCCTAT
ATAAGCAGAGCTCGTTTAGTGAACCGTCAGATCGCCTGGAGAATTGGCTAGCATCAACAAGTTTGTACAA
AAAAGCTGAACGAGAAACGTAAAATGATATAAATATCAATATATTAAATTAGATTTTGCATAAAAAACAG
ACTACATAATACTGTAAAACACAACATATCCAGTCACTATGGCGGCCGCATTAGGCACCCCAGGCTTTAC
ACTTTATGCTTCCGGCTCGTATAATGTGTGGATTTTGAGTTAGGATCCGTCGAGATTTTCAGGAGCTAAG
GAAGCTAAAATGGAGAAAAAAATCACTGGATATACCACCGTTGATATATCCCAATGGCATCGTAAAGAAC
ATTTTGAGGCATTTCAGTCAGTTGCTCAATGTACCTATAACCAGACCGTTCAGCTGGATATTACGGCCTT
TTTAAAGACCGTAAAGAAAAATAAGCACAAGTTTTATCCGGCCTTTATTCACATTCTTGCCCGCCTGATG
AATGCTCATCCGGAATTCCGTATGGCAATGAAAGACGGTGAGCTGGTGATATGGGATAGTGTTCACCCTT
GTTACACCGTTTTCCATGAGCAAACTGAAACGTTTTCATCGCTCTGGAGTGAATACCACGACGATTTCCG
GCAGTTTCTACACATATATTCGCAAGATGTGGCGTGTTACGGTGAAAACCTGGCCTATTTCCCTAAAGGG
TTTATTGAGAATATGTTTTTCGTCTCAGCCAATCCCTGGGTGAGTTTCACCAGTTTTGATTTAAACGTGG
CCAATATGGACAACTTCTTCGCCCCCGTTTTCACCATGGGCAAATATTATACGCAAGGCGACAAGGTGCT
GATGCCGCTGGCGATTCAGGTTCATCATGCCGTTTGTGATGGCTTCCATGTCGGCAGAATGCTTAATGAA
TTACAACAGTACTGCGATGAGTGGCAGGGCGGGGCGTAAAGATCTGGATCCGGCTTACTAAAAGCCAGAT
AACAGTATGCGTATTTGCGCGCTGATTTTTGCGGTATAAGAATATATACTGATATGTATACCCGAAGTAT
GTCAAAAAGAGGTATGCTATGAAGCAGCGTATTACAGTGACAGTTGACAGCGACAGCTATCAGTTGCTCA
AGGCATATATGATGTCAATATCTCCGGTCTGGTAAGCACAACCATGCAGAATGAAGCCCGTCGTCTGCGT
GCCGAACGCTGGAAAGCGGAAAATCAGGAAGGGATGGCTGAGGTCGCCCGGTTTATTGAAATGAACGGCT
CTTTTGCTGACGAGAACAGGGGCTGGTGAAATGCAGTTTAAGGTTTACACCTATAAAAGAGAGAGCCGTT
ATCGTCTGTTTGTGGATGTACAGAGTGATATTATTGACACGCCCGGGCGACGGATGGTGATCCCCCTGGC
CAGTGCACGTCTGCTGTCAGATAAAGTCTCCCGTGAACTTTACCCGGTGGTGCATATCGGGGATGAAAGC
TGGCGCATGATGACCACCGATATGGCCAGTGTGCCGGTCTCCGTTATCGGGGAAGAAGTGGCTGATCTCA
GCCACCGCGAAAATGACATCAAAAACGCCATTAACCTGATGTTCTGGGGAATATAAATGTCAGGCTCCCT
TATACACAGCCAGTCTGCAGGTCGACCATAGTGACTGGATATGTTGTGTTTTACAGTATTATGTAGTCTG
TTTTTTATGCAAAATCTAATTTAATATATTGATATTTATATCATTTTACGTTTCTCGTTCAGCTTTCTTG
TACAAAGTGGTTGATTCTAGAGACTACAAAGACGATGACGATAAACCAGCGGGCGGCGGCCCCGGCTCTG
GAGGGAAAGACAATACTGTGCCTCTGAAGCTGATCGCTCTCCTGGCTAATGGCGAGTTCCATAGTGGCGA
ACAGCTGGGAGAAACCCTGGGCATGTCCAGGGCCGCTATCAACAAGCACATTCAGACTCTGCGCGACTGG
GGCGTGGACGTGTTCACCGTGCCCGGAAAGGGCTACTCTCTGCCCGAGCCTATCCCGCTGCTGAACGCTA
AACAGATTCTGGGACAGCTGGACGGCGGGAGCGTGGCAGTCCTGCCTGTGGTCGACTCCACCAATCAGTA
CCTGCTGGATCGAATCGGCGAGCTGAAGAGTGGGGATGCTTGCATTGCAGAATATCAGCAGGCAGGGAGA
GGAAGCAGAGGGAGGAAATGGTTCTCTCCTTTTGGAGCTAACCTGTACCTGAGTATGTTTTGGCGCCTGA
AGCGGGGACCAGCAGCAATCGGCCTGGGCCCGGTCATCGGAATTGTCATGGCAGAAGCGCTGCGAAAGCT
GGGAGCAGACAAGGTGCGAGTCAAATGGCCCAATGACCTGTATCTGCAGGATAGAAAGCTGGCAGGCATC
CTGGTGGAGCTGGCCGGAATAACAGGCGATGCTGCACAGATCGTCATTGGCGCCGGGATTAACGTGGCTA
TGAGGCGCGTGGAGGAAAGCGTGGTCAATCAGGGCTGGATCACACTGCAGGAAGCAGGGATTAACCTGGA
CAGGAATACTCTGGCCGCTACGCTGATCCGAGAGCTGCGGGCAGCCCTGGAACTGTTCGAGCAGGAAGGC
CTGGCTCCATATCTGCCACGGTGGGAGAAGCTGGATAACTTCATCAATAGACCCGTGAAGCTGATCATTG
GGGACAAAGAGATTTTCGGGATTAGCCGGGGGATTGATAAACAGGGAGCCCTGCTGCTGGAACAGGACGG
AGTTATCAAACCCTGGATGGGCGGAGAAATCAGTCTGCGGTCTGCCGAAAAGGGACCCATCCCCAACCCC
CTGCTGGGCCTGGACAGCACCTAAGGATCCGGGGTTGGGGTTGCGCCTTTTCCAAGGCAGCCCTGGGTTT
GCGCAGGGACGCGGCTGCTCTGGGCGTGGTTCCGGGAAACGCAGCGGCGCCGACCCTGGGTCTCGCACAT
TCTTCACGTCCGTTCGCAGCGTCACCCGGATCTTCGCCGCTACCCTTGTGGGCCCCCCGGCGACGCTTCC
TGCTCCGCCCCTAAGTCGGGAAGGTTCCTTGCGGTTCGCGGCGTGCCGGACGTGACAAACGGAAGCCGCA
CGTCTCACTAGTACCCTCGCAGACGGACAGCGCCAGGGAGCAATGGCAGCGCGCCGACCGCGATGGGCTG
TGGCCAATAGCGGCTGCTCAGCAGGGCGCGCCGAGAGCAGCGGCCGGGAAGGGGCGGTGCGGGAGGCGGG
GTGTGGGGCGGTAGTGTGGGCCCTGTTCCTGCCCGCGCGGTGTTCCGCATTCTGCAAGCCTCCGGAGCGC
ACGTCGGCAGTCGGCTCCCTCGTTGACCGAATCACCGACCTCTCTCCCCAGCAATTCACCATGGCCAAGC
CTTTGTCTCAAGAAGAATCCACCCTCATTGAAAGAGCAACGGCTACAATCAACAGCATCCCCATCTCTGA
AGACTACAGCGTCGCCAGCGCAGCTCTCTCTAGCGACGGCCGCATCTTCACTGGTGTCAATGTATATCAT
TTTACTGGGGGACCTTGTGCAGAACTCGTGGTGCTGGGCACTGCTGCTGCTGCGGCAGCTGGCAACCTGA
CTTGTATCGTCGCGATCGGAAATGAGAACAGGGGCATCTTGAGCCCCTGCGGACGGTGCCGACAGGTGCT
TCTCGATCTGCATCCTGGGATCAAAGCCATAGTGAAGGACAGTGATGGACAGCCGACGGCAGTTGGGATT
CGTGAATTGCTGCCCTCTGGTTATGTGTGGGAGGGCGAAGGTAGAGGTTCTCTCCTCACTTGTGGTGATG
TTGAAGAAAACCCTGGTCCAATGTCTAGACTGGACAAGAGCAAAGTCATAAACGGAGCTCTGGAATTACT
CAATGGTGTCGGTATCGAAGGCCTGACGACAAGGAAACTCGCTCAAAAGCTGGGAGTTGAGCAGCCTACC
CTGTACTGGCACGTGAAGAACAAGCGGGCCCTGCTCGATGCCCTGCCAATCGAGATGCTGGACAGGCATC
ATACCCACTTCTGCCCCCTGGAAGGCGAGTCATGGCAAGACTTTCTGCGGAACAACGCCAAGTCATACCG
CTGTGCTCTCCTCTCACATCGCGACGGGGCTAAAGTGCATCTCGGCACCCGCCCAACAGAGAAACAGTAC
GAAACCCTGGAAAATCAGCTCGCGTTCCTGTGTCAGCAAGGCTTCTCCCTGGAGAACGCACTGTACGCTC
TGTCCGCCGTGGGCCACTTTACACTGGGCTGCGTATTGGAGGAACAGGAGCATCAAGTAGCAAAAGAGGA
AAGAGAGACACCTACCACCGATTCTATGCCCCCACTTCTGAGACAAGCAATTGAGCTGTTCGACCGGCAG
GGAGCCGAACCTGCCTTCCTTTTCGGCCTGGAACTAATCATATGTGGCCTGGAGAAACAGCTAAAGTGCG
AAAGCGGCGGGCCGACCGACGCCCTTGACGATTTTGACTTAGACATGCTCCCAGCCGATGCCCTTGACGA
CTTTGACCTTGATATGCTGCCTGCTGACGCTCTTGACGATTTTGACCTTGACATGCTCCCCGGGTAACTA
AGTAAGGATCGATCCAAGATATCGTATTCTTAACTATGTTGCTCCTTTTACGCTATGTGGATACGCTGCT
TTAATGCCTTTGTATCATGCTATTGCTTCCCGTATGGCTTTCATTTTCTCCTCCTTGTATAAATCCTGGT
TGCTGTCTCTTTATGAGGAGTTGTGGCCCGTTGTCAGGCAACGTGGCGTGGTGTGCACTGTGTTTGCTGA
CGCAACCCCCACTGGTTGGGGCATTGCCACCACCTGTCAGCTCCTTTCCGGGACTTTCGCTTTCCCCCTC
CCTATTGCCACGGCGGAACTCATCGCCGCCTGCCTTGCCCGCTGCTGGACAGGGGCTCGGCTGTTGGGCA
CTGACAATTCCGTGGTGTTGTCGGGGAAGCTGACGTCCTTTCCATGGCTGCTCGCCTGTGTTGCCACCTG
GATTCTGCGCGGGACGTCCTTCTGCTACGTCCCTTCGGCCCTCAATCCAGCGGACCTTCCTTCCCGCGGC
CTGCTGCCGGCTCTGCGGCCTCTTCCGCGTCTTCGCCTTCGCCCTCAGACGAGTCGGATCTCCCTTTGGG
CCGCCTCCCCGCCTGTTTCGCCTCGGCGTCCGGACTAGAGGTACCTTTAAGACCAATGACTTACAAGGCA
GCTGTAGATCTTAGCCACTTTTTAAAAGAAAAGGGGGGACTGGAAGGGCTAATTCACTCCCAACGAAGAC
AAGATCTGCTTTTTGCTTGTACTGGGTCTCTCTGGTTAGACCAGATCTGAGCCTGGGAGCTCTCTGGCTA
ACTAGGGAACCCACTGCTTAAGCCTCAATAAAGCTTGCCTTGAGTGCTTCAAGTAGTGTGTGCCCGTCTG
TTGTGTGACTCTGGTAACTAGAGATCCCTCAGACCCTTTTAGTCAGTGTGGAAAATCTCTAGCAGTAGTA
GTTCATGTCATCTTATTATTCAGTATTTATAACTTGCAAAGAAATGAATATCAGAGAGTGAGAGGAACTT
GTTTATTGCAGCTTATAATGGTTACAAATAAAGCAATAGCATCACAAATTTCACAAATAAAGCATTTTTT
TCACTGCATTCTAGTTGTGGTTTGTCCAAACTCATCAATGTATCTTATCATGTCTGGCTCTAGCTATCCC
GCCCCTAACTCCGCCCATCCCGCCCCTAACTCCGCCCAGTTCCGCCCATTCTCCGCCCCATGGCTGACTA
ATTTTTTTTATTTATGCAGAGGCCGAGGCCGCCTCGGCCTCTGAGCTATTCCAGAAGTAGTGAGGAGGCT
TTTTTGGAGGCCTTTCAAATATGTATCCGCTCATGAGACAATAACCCTGATAAATGCTTCAATAATATTG
AAAAAGGAAGAGTATGAGTATTCAACATTTCCGTGTCGCCCTTATTCCCTTTTTTGCGGCATTTTGCCTT
CCTGTTTTTGCTCACCCAGAAACGCTGGTGAAAGTAAAAGATGCTGAAGATCAGTTGGGTGCACGAGTGG
GTTACATCGAACTGGATCTCAACAGCGGTAAGATCCTTGAGAGTTTTCGCCCCGAAGAACGTTTTCCAAT
GATGAGCACTTTTAAAGTTCTGCTATGTGGCGCGGTATTATCCCGTATTGACGCCGGGCAAGAGCAACTC
GGTCGCCGCATACACTATTCTCAGAATGACTTGGTTGAGTACTCACCAGTCACAGAAAAGCATCTTACGG
ATGGCATGACAGTAAGAGAATTATGCAGTGCTGCCATAACCATGAGTGATAACACTGCGGCCAACTTACT
TCTGACAACGATCGGAGGACCGAAGGAGCTAACCGCTTTTTTGCACAACATGGGGGATCATGTAACTCGC
CTTGATCGTTGGGAACCGGAGCTGAATGAAGCCATACCAAACGACGAGCGTGACACCACGATGCCTGTAG
CAATGGCAACAACGTTGCGCAAACTATTAACTGGCGAACTACTTACTCTAGCTTCCCGGCAACAATTAAT
AGACTGGATGGAGGCGGATAAAGTTGCAGGACCACTTCTGCGCTCGGCCCTTCCGGCTGGCTGGTTTATT
GCTGATAAATCTGGAGCCGGTGAGCGTGGGTCTCGCGGTATCATTGCAGCACTGGGGCCAGATGGTAAGC
CCTCCCGTATCGTAGTTATCTACACGACGGGGAGTCAGGCAACTATGGATGAACGAAATAGACAGATCGC
TGAGATAGGTGCCTCACTGATTAAGCATTGGTAACTGTCAGACCAAGTTTACTCATATATACTTTAGATT
GATTTAAAACTTCATTTTTAATTTAAAAGGATCTAGGTGAAGATCCTTTTTGATAATCTCATGACCAAAA
TCCCTTAACGTGAGTTTTCGTTCCACTGAGCGTCAGACCCCGTAGAAAAGATCAAAGGATCTTCTTGAGA
TCCTTTTTTTCTGCGCGTAATCTGCTGCTTGCAAACAAAAAAACCACCGCTACCAGCGGTGGTTTGTTTG
CCGGATCAAGAGCTACCAACTCTTTTTCCGAAGGTAACTGGCTTCAGCAGAGCGCAGATACCAAATACTG
TTCTTCTAGTGTAGCCGTAGTTAGGCCACCACTTCAAGAACTCTGTAGCACCGCCTACATACCTCGCTCT
GCTAATCCTGTTACCAGTGGCTGCTGCCAGTGGCGATAAGTCGTGTCTTACCGGGTTGGACTCAAGACGA
TAGTTACCGGATAAGGCGCAGCGGTCGGGCTGAACGGGGGGTTCGTGCACACAGCCCAGCTTGGAGCGAA
CGACCTACACCGAACTGAGATACCTACAGCGTGAGCTATGAGAAAGCGCCACGCTTCCCGAAGGGAGAAA
GGCGGACAGGTATCCGGTAAGCGGCAGGGTCGGAACAGGAGAGCGCACGAGGGAGCTTCCAGGGGGAAAC
GCCTGGTATCTTTATAGTCCTGTCGGGTTTCGCCACCTCTGACTTGAGCGTCGATTTTTGTGATGCTCGT
CAGGGGGGCGGAGCCTATGGAAAAACGCCAGCAACGCGGCCTTTTTACGGTTCCTGGCCTTTTGCTGGCC
TTTTGCTCACATGTTCTTTCCTGCGTTATCCCCTGATTCTGTGGATAACCGTATTACCGCCTTTGAGTGA
GCTGATACCGCTCGCCGCAGCCGAACGACCGAGCGCAGCGAGTCAGTGAGCGAGGAAGCGGAAGAGCGCC
CAATACGCAAACCGCCTCTCCCCGCGCGTTGGCCGATTCATTAATGCAGCTGGCACGACAGGTTTCCCGA
CTGGAAAGCGGGCAGTGAGCGCAACGCAATTAATGTGAGTTAGCTCACTCATTAGGCACCCCAGGCTTTA
CACTTTATGCTTCCGGCTCGTATGTTGTGTGGAATTGTGAGCGGATAACAATTTCACACAGGAAACAGCT
ATGACCATGATTACGCCAAGCGCGCAATTAACCCTCACTAAAGGGAACAAAAGCTGGAGCTGCAAGCTTA
ATGTAGTCTTATGCAATACTCTTGTAGTCTTGCAACATGGTAACGATGAGTTAGCAACATGCCTTACAAG
GAGAGAAAAAGCACCGTGCATGCCGATTGGTGGAAGTAAGGTGGTACGATCGTGCCTTATTAGGAAGGCA
ACAGACGGGTCTGACATGGATTGGACGAACCACTGAATTGCCGCATTGCAGAGATATTGTATTTAAGTGC
CTAGCTCGATACATAAACGGGTCTCTCTGGTTAGACCAGATCTGAGCCTGGGAGCTCTCTGGCTAACTAG
GGAACCCACTGCTTAAGCCTCAATAAAGCTTGCCTTGAGTGCTTCAAGTAGTGTGTGCCCGTCTGTTGTG
TGACTCTGGTAACTAGAGATCCCTCAGACCCTTTTAGTCAGTGTGGAAAATCTCTAGCAGTGGCGCCCGA
ACAGGGACTTGAAAGCGAAAGGGAAACCAGAGGAGCTCTCTCGACGCAGGACTCGGCTTGCTGAAGCGCG
CACGGCAAGAGGCGAGGGGCGGCGACTGGTGAGTACGCCAAAAATTTTGACTAGCGGAGGCTAGAAGGAG
AGAGATGGGTGCGAGAGCGTCAGTATTAAGCGGGGGAGAATTAGATCGCGATGGGAAAAAATTCGGTTAA
GGCCAGGGGGAAAGAAAAAATATAAATTAAAACATATAGTATGGGCAAGCAGGGAGCTAGAACGATTCGC
AGTTAATCCTGGCCTGTTAGAAACATCAGAAGGCTGTAGACAAATACTGGGACAGCTACAACCATCCCTT
CAGACAGGATCAGAAGAACTTAGATCATTATATAATACAGTAGCAACCCTCTATTGTGTGCATCAAAGGA
TAGAGATAAAAGACACCAAGGAAGCTTTAGACAAGATAGAGGAAGAGCAAAACAAAAGTAAGACCACCGC
ACAGCAAGCGGCCGCTGATCTTCAGACCTGGAGGAGGAGATATGAGGGACAATTGGAGAAGTGAATTATA
TAAATATAAAGTAGTAAAAATTGAACCATTAGGAGTAGCACCCACCAAGGCAAAGAGAAGAGTGGTGCAG
AGAGAAAAAAGAGCAGTGGGAATAGGAGCTTTGTTCCTTGGGTTCTTGGGAGCAGCAGGAAGCACTATGG
GCGCAGCGTCAATGACGCTGACGGTACAGGCCAGACAATTATTGTCTGGTATAGTGCAGCAGCAGAACAA
TTTGCTGAGGGCTATTGAGGCGCAACAGCATCTGTTGCAACTCACAGTCTGGGGCATCAAGCAGCTCCAG
GCAAGAATCCTGGCTGTGGAAAGATACCTAAAGGATCAACAGCTCCTGGGGATTTGGGGTTGCTCTGGAA
AACTCATTTGCACCACTGCTGTGCCTTGGAATGCTAGTTGGAGTAATAAATCTCTGGAACAGATTTGGAA
TCACACGACCTGGATGGAGTGGGACAGAGAAATTAACAATTACACAAGCTTAATACACTCCTTAATTGAA
GAATCGCAAAACCAGCAAGAAAAGAATGAACAAGAATTATTGGAATTAGATAAATGGGCAAGTTTGTGGA
ATTGGTTTAACATAACAAATTGGCTGTGGTATATAAAATTATTCATAATGATAGTAGGAGGCTTGGTAGG
TTTAAGAATAGTTTTTGCTGTACTTTCTATAGTGAATAGAGTTAGGCAGGGATATTCACCATTATCGTTT
CAGACCCACCTCCCAACCCCGAGGGGAC
